>Addgene plasmid #1329 | Gal ts-lux | addgene partial sequence | sequence record 16488 | 1329 with M13R
GCCCCCCCTCGAGGTCGACGGTATCGATAAGCTTGATATCGAATTCCTTGAATTTTCAAAAATTCTTACT
TTTTTTTTGGATGGACGCAAAGAAGTTTAATAATCATATTACATGGCATTACCACCATATACATATCCAT
ATACATATCCATATCTAATCTTACTTATATGTTGTGGAAATGTAAAGAGCCCCATTATCTTAGCCTAAAA
AAACCTTCTCTTTGGAACTTTCAGTAATACGCTTAACTGCTCATTGCTATATTGAAGTACGGATTAAAAG
CCGCCGAGCGGGTGACAGCCCTCCGAAGGAAGACTCTCCTCCGTGCGTCCTCGTCTTCACCGGTCGCGTT
CCTGAAACGCAGATGTGCCTCGCGCCGCACTGCTCCGAACAATAAAGATTCTACAATACTAACTTTTATG
GTTATGAAGAAGAAAAATTGGCAGTAACCTGGCCCCACAAACCTTCAAATGAACGAATCAAATTAACAAC
CATAAGATGATAATGCGATTAGTTTTTTAACCTTATTTCTGGGGTAATTAATCAACGAAGCCATTATTTT
TGATCTAATTACAGATATATAAATGCAAAAACTGCATA
