[The description below was written by a language model from this plasmid's Addgene catalogue record.]
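Description:
Gal ts-lux is a yeast expression plasmid built on pRS316 Gal1-10, a pBluescript-derived shuttle vector of about 4.9 kb. It is propagated in E. coli under ampicillin selection and is listed as low copy in bacteria. In Saccharomyces cerevisiae it is selected through a Ura marker, which complements uracil auxotrophy. pRS316 is generally known as a centromeric (CEN/ARS) vector maintained at low copy in yeast, although the record itself does not list these elements, and no feature table is provided.

The payload is a roughly 2.3 kb insert encoding bacterial luciferase from Vibrio harveyi MAV. According to the depositor's notes, it is a luxAB gene derived from a precursor plasmid, pLx709-fab9, made in another laboratory. The backbone name indicates that expression is driven from the yeast GAL1-10 promoter region, which is induced by galactose and repressed by glucose, so production of the enzyme can be switched on by changing the carbon source. The cloning details are not fully consistent. The catalogue fields list a retained EcoRI site at the 5′ end and a destroyed blunt junction at the 3′ end, whereas the comments describe PCR-created BamHI and SacI sites at the end of luxAB.

The "ts" in the name suggests a temperature-sensitive luciferase, but the record does not say this explicitly. The associated publication concerns the in vivo functions of the yeast Hsp90 chaperone, so the plasmid was probably used as an inducible luminescent reporter protein whose folding or activity could be followed in chaperone studies in yeast. No tags or additional reporters are recorded.
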