Addgene plasmid #1329: Gal ts-lux
Depositing lab: Susan Lindquist. Depositing organization: Whitehead Institute for Biomedical Research. Publication: In vivo functions of the Saccharomyces cerevisiae Hsp90 chaperone. Nathan DF, Vos MH, Lindquist S. Proc Natl Acad Sci U S A 1997 Nov 25;94(24):12949-56. 10.1073/pnas.94.24.12949 PubMed 9371781.
Backbone
  Vector backbone: pRS316 Gal1-10 (based on pBluescript)
  Backbone size w/o insert (bp): 4895
  Vector type: Yeast Expression
Growth in bacteria
  Bacterial resistance: Ampicillin, 100 μg/mL
  Growth temperature: 37°C
  Growth strain: DH5alpha
  Copy number: Low Copy
Gene/Insert
  Gene/Insert name: bacterial luciferase-V.h.MAV (alt name: Vibrio harveyi luciferase in yeast)
  Species: Vibrio harveyi MAV
  Insert size (bp): 2270
  Cloning method: Restriction Enzyme; 5′ cloning site EcoR1 (not destroyed); 3′ cloning site blunt (destroyed during cloning)
  Sequencing primers: 5′ M13R
Resource information
  A portion of this plasmid was derived from a plasmid made by: A.Szalay, University of Alberta
Terms and licenses: Academic/Nonprofit Terms; Industry Terms: Not Available to Industry
Depositor comments: Plasmid with selectable Ura marker, maintained in DH5alphaF' Using PCR, BamH1 and Sac1 sites were created at the end of the luxAB gene (pLx709-fab9) and this wascloned into pRS316 Gal1-10 vector
How to cite: Gal ts-lux was a gift from Susan Lindquist (Addgene plasmid # 1329 ; http://n2t.net/addgene:1329 ; RRID:Addgene_1329)
